Addgene plasmid #236851: NanoBRET BiBRET Vector HaloTag-NRAS WT-BRAF RBD-NanoLuc
Depositing lab: Promega Corporation.
Backbone
  Vector backbone: pFC223C NanoLuc(R) CMV-Neo BiBRET-Balanced Vector and pFN222K HaloTag(R) CMV-Blast BiBRET Vector
  Vector type: Mammalian Expression
  Selectable markers: Blasticidin
Growth in bacteria
  Bacterial resistance: Kanamycin, 50 μg/mL
  Growth temperature: 37°C
  Growth strain: DH5alpha
  Copy number: High Copy
Gene/Insert 1
  Gene/Insert name: NRAS
  Species: H. sapiens (human)
  Mutation: None
  Entrez Gene: NRAS (a.k.a. ALPS4, CMNS, KRAS, N-ras, NCMS, NRAS1, NS6)
  Promoter: CMV
  Tag / fusion protein: HaloTag (R) (N terminal on backbone)
  Cloning method: Other
Gene/Insert 2
  Gene/Insert name: BRAF (RBD)
  Species: H. sapiens (human)
  Entrez Gene: BRAF (a.k.a. B-RAF1, B-raf, BRAF-1, BRAF1, NS7, RAFB1)
  Tag / fusion protein: NanoLuc (R) (C terminal on backbone)
How to cite: NanoBRET BiBRET Vector HaloTag-NRAS WT-BRAF RBD-NanoLuc was a gift from Promega Corporation (Addgene plasmid # 236851 ; http://n2t.net/addgene:236851 ; RRID:Addgene_236851)
