[The description below was written by a language model from this plasmid's Addgene catalogue record and pLannotate feature annotations shown in this document.]
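Description:
NanoBRET BiBRET Vector HaloTag-NRAS WT-BRAF RBD-NanoLuc is a 6,685-nt mammalian expression plasmid that delivers both partners of a bioluminescence resonance energy transfer (BRET) protein-interaction assay from a single construct. It was assembled from two parental BiBRET backbones, one supplying a HaloTag cassette and the other a NanoLuc cassette. It replicates in E. coli at high copy from a ColE1/pUC-type origin and is selected with kanamycin through an EM7-driven neo (nptII) gene. A blasticidin S deaminase cassette, with an SV40 early promoter and a synthetic poly(A) signal, allows selection in mammalian cells. A single loxP site lies just upstream of the EM7 promoter, but the record does not state its purpose.

The payload is arranged as two divergent transcription units around a shared CMV enhancer. In one direction, the full CMV promoter, followed by a chimeric intron and a T7 promoter, drives HaloTag fused through a TEV protease site to the N-terminus of wild-type human NRAS, ending in an SV40 poly(A) signal. In the opposite direction, a minimal CMV promoter fragment and an SP6 promoter precede the Ras-binding domain (RBD) of BRAF fused at its C-terminus to NanoLuc luciferase, with its own SV40 poly(A). The automated annotation labels this segment as a RAF1 fragment, probably reflecting homology among RAF-family RBDs, whereas the catalogue identifies it as BRAF.

When the RBD binds NRAS, NanoLuc (the energy donor) comes close to a fluorescent chloroalkane ligand covalently bound to HaloTag (the acceptor), producing a BRET signal. The weaker minimal promoter would be expected to keep donor expression low relative to the acceptor. The construct is suited to monitoring the NRAS–BRAF interaction in live cells, for example when testing compounds that disrupt RAS–effector binding.
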