Features (pLannotate 1.2.2; 23 found; start..end, strand, type, name):
      3..84      -  polyA_signal   SV40 poly(A) signal: SV40 polyadenylation signal
    107..190     -  CDS            large T antigen (fragment): large T antigen from SV40 (simian virus 40)
    261..773     -  CDS            Nluc: NanoLuc® luciferase human codon-optimized
    795..1037    -  CDS            RAF1 (fragment): RAF1_HUMAN - Also known as RAF. Experimental evidence at protein level: Swiss-Prot protein existence level 1. Serine/threonine-protein kinase that acts as a regulatory link between the membrane-associated Ras GTPases and the MAPK/ERK cascade, and this critical regulatory link functions as a switch determining cell fate decisions including proliferation, differentiation, apoptosis, survival and oncogenic transformation. RAF1 activation initiates a mitogen-activated protein kinase (MAPK) cascade that comprises a sequential phosphorylation of the dual-specific MAPK kinases (MAP2K1/MEK1 and MAP2K2
   1115..1133    -  promoter       SP6 promoter: promoter for bacteriophage SP6 RNA polymerase
   1159..1181    -  promoter       minimal CMV promoter (fragment): human cytomegalovirus (CMV) immediate early promoter
   1191..1556    +  enhancer       CMV enhancer: human cytomegalovirus immediate early enhancer
   1558..1757    +  promoter       CMV promoter: human cytomegalovirus (CMV) immediate early promoter
   1896..2028    +  intron         chimeric intron: chimera between introns from human β-globin and immunoglobulin heavy chain genes
   2072..2090    +  promoter       T7 promoter: promoter for bacteriophage T7 RNA polymerase
   2106..2996    +  CDS            HaloTag®: modified bacterial dehalogenase that forms covalent bonds with chloroalkane derivatives
   3009..3029    +  CDS            TEV site: tobacco etch virus (TEV) protease recognition and cleavage site
   3045..3611    +  CDS            NRAS: RASN_HUMAN - Also known as HRAS1. Experimental evidence at protein level: Swiss-Prot protein existence level 1. Ras proteins bind GDP/GTP and possess intrinsic GTPase activity. From Homo sapiens (Human).
   3623..3678    +  misc_feature   MCS: pUC18/19 multiple cloning site
   3727..3848    -  polyA_signal   SV40 poly(A) signal: SV40 polyadenylation signal
   3871..3939    -  CDS            large T antigen (fragment): large T antigen from SV40 (simian virus 40)
   3963..3996    +  protein_bind   loxP: Cre-mediated recombination occurs in the 8-bp core sequence (GCATACAT). Cre recombinase
   4006..4053    +  promoter       EM7 promoter: synthetic bacterial promoter&nbsp
   4085..4876    +  CDS            neo: KKA2_KLEPN - Also known as kan, nptII. Experimental evidence at protein level: Swiss-Prot protein existence level 1. Resistance to kanamycin, neomycin, paromomycin, ribostamycin, butirosin and gentamicin B. From Klebsiella pneumoniae.
   5037..5625    -  rep_origin     ori: high-copy-number ColE1/pMB1/pBR322/pUC origin of replication
   5751..5799    -  polyA_signal   poly(A) signal: synthetic polyadenylation signal
   5823..6221    -  CDS            BSD: blasticidin S deaminase; Aspergillus terreus BSD; confers resistance to blasticidin
   6252..6609    -  promoter       SV40 promoter: SV40 enhancer and early promoter
>Addgene plasmid #236851 | NanoBRET BiBRET Vector HaloTag-NRAS WT-BRAF RBD-NanoLuc | addgene full sequence | sequence record 471849 | Addgene NGS Result
CGGCAGTGAAAAAAATGCTTTATTTGTGAAATTTGTGATGCTATTGCTTTATTTGTAACCATTATAAGCT
GCAATAAACAAGTTAACAACAACAATTGCATTCATTTTATGTTTCAGGTTCAGGGGGAGGTGTGGGAGGT
TTTTTAAAGCAAGTAAAACCTCTACAAATGTGGTATGGCTGATTATGATCCGCGGCCGCAATACGTCGAC
GTTATCAGCTGACTTCGTACGAGAGCCTAGGTGTTTCTAGAGTCGCGGCCTTACGCCAGAATGCGTTCGC
ACAGCCGCCAGCCGGTCACTCCGTTGATGGTTACTCGGAACAGCAGGGAGCCGTCGGGGTTGATCAGGCG
CTCGTCGATAATTTTGTTGCCGTTCCACAGGGTCCCTGTTACAGTGATCTTTTTGCCGTCGAACACGGCG
ATGCCTTCATACGGCCGTCCGAAATAGTCGATCATGTTCGGCGTAACCCCGTCGATTACCAGTGTGCCAT
AGTGCAGGATCACCTTAAAGTGATGATCATCCACAGGGTACACCACCTTAAAAATTTTTTCGATCTGGCC
CATTTGGTCGCCGCTCAGACCTTCATACGGGATGATGACATGGATGTCGATCTTCAGCCCATTTTCACCG
CTCAGGACAATCCTTTGGATCGGAGTTACGGACACCCCGAGATTCTGAAACAAACTGGACACACCTCCCT
GTTCAAGGACTTGGTCCAGGTTGTAGCCGGCTGTCTGTCGCCAGTCCCCAACGAAATCTTCGAGTGTGAA
GACGCCGCTCGAGCCGAGAGAAACAAAGTTGTGTGTTGTAAGTGGAACATTCTCCAACACTTCCACATGC
AATTCTTCTCCAGTAAGCCAGGAAATATCAGTGTCCCAACCAATTGGTTTCTTCTCTCCATCCTGAATTC
TGTAAACAGCACAGCACTCTGGGATTAGACCTCTCATCATCAGTGCTTTCTTTAGACTGTCTCGGACTGT
AACTCCACACCTTGCAGGTACCACTGTCCTCTGTTTGTTGGGCAGGAAGACTCTAACGATAGGTTTTTGT
GGTGACTTGGGGTTGCTCCGTGCCATGGCGATCGCTAGCTGCAAAAAGAACAAGTAGCTTGTATTCTATA
GTGTCACCTAAATGGGCGATCTGACGGTTCACTAAACCAGCTCTGCTTATATAGGCCTCCCTGGCGCGCC
ACTAGTTATTAATAGTAATCAATTACGGGGTCATTAGTTCATAGCCCATATATGGAGTTCCGCGTTACAT
AACTTACGGTAAATGGCCCGCCTGGCTGACCGCCCAACGACCCCCGCCCATTGACGTCAATAATGACGTA
TGTTCCCATAGTAACGCCAATAGGGACTTTCCATTGACGTCAATGGGTGGAGTATTTACGGTAAACTGCC
CACTTGGCAGTACATCAAGTGTATCATATGCCAAGTCCGCCCCCTATTGACGTCAATGACGGTAAATGGC
CCGCCTGGCATTATGCCCAGTACATGACCTTACGGGACTTTCCTACTTGGCAGTACATCTACGTATTAGT
CATCGCTATTACCATGGTGATGCGGTTTTGGCAGTACACCAATGGGCGTGGATAGCGGTTTGACTCACGG
GGATTTCCAAGTCTCCACCCCATTGACGTCAATGGGAGTTTGTTTTGGCACCAAAATCAACGGGACTTTC
CAAAATGTCGTAATAACCCCGCCCCGTTGACGCAAATGGGCGGTAGGCGTGTACGGTGGGAGGTCTATAT
AAGCAGAGCTGGTTTAGTGAACCGTCAGATCACTAGAAGCTTTATTGCGGTAGTTTATCACAGTTAAATT
GCTAACGCAGTCAGTGCTTCTGACACAACAGTCTCGAACTTAAGCTGCAGAAGTTGGTCGTGAGGCACTG
GGCAGGTAAGTATCAAGGTTACAAGACAGGTTTAAGGAGACCAATAGAAACTGGGCTTGTCGAGACAGAG
AAGACTCTTGCGTTTCTGATAGGCACCTATTGGTCTTACTGACATCCACTTTGCCTTTCTCTCCACAGGT
GTCCACTCCCAGTTCAATTACAGCTCTTAAGGCTAGAGTATTAATACGACTCACTATAGGGCTAGCAAAG
CCACCATGGCAGAAATCGGTACTGGCTTTCCATTCGACCCCCATTATGTGGAAGTCCTGGGCGAGCGCAT
GCACTACGTCGATGTTGGTCCGCGCGATGGCACCCCTGTGCTGTTCCTGCACGGTAACCCGACCTCCTCC
TACGTGTGGCGCAACATCATCCCGCATGTTGCACCGACCCATCGCTGCATTGCTCCAGACCTGATCGGTA
TGGGCAAATCCGACAAACCAGACCTGGGTTATTTCTTCGACGACCACGTCCGCTTCATGGATGCCTTCAT
CGAAGCCCTGGGTCTGGAAGAGGTCGTCCTGGTCATTCACGACTGGGGCTCCGCTCTGGGTTTCCACTGG
GCCAAGCGCAATCCAGAGCGCGTCAAAGGTATTGCATTTATGGAGTTCATCCGCCCTATCCCGACCTGGG
ACGAATGGCCAGAATTTGCCCGCGAGACCTTCCAGGCCTTCCGCACCACCGACGTCGGCCGCAAGCTGAT
CATCGATCAGAACGTTTTTATCGAGGGTACGCTGCCGATGGGTGTCGTCCGCCCGCTGACTGAAGTCGAG
ATGGACCATTACCGCGAGCCGTTCCTGAATCCTGTTGACCGCGAGCCACTGTGGCGCTTCCCAAACGAGC
TGCCAATCGCCGGTGAGCCAGCGAACATCGTCGCGCTGGTCGAAGAATACATGGACTGGCTGCACCAGTC
CCCTGTCCCGAAGCTGCTGTTCTGGGGCACCCCAGGCGTTCTGATCCCACCGGCCGAAGCCGCTCGCCTG
GCCAAAAGCCTGCCTAACTGCAAGGCTGTGGACATCGGCCCGGGTCTGAATCTGCTGCAAGAAGACAACC
CGGACCTGATCGGCAGCGAGATCGCGCGCTGGCTGTCGACGCTCGAGATTTCCGGCGAGCCAACCACTGA
GGATCTGTACTTTCAGAGCGATAACGCGATCGCCATGACTGAGTACAAACTGGTGGTGGTTGGAGCAGGT
GGTGTTGGGAAAAGCGCACTGACAATCCAGCTAATCCAGAACCACTTTGTAGATGAATATGATCCCACCA
TAGAGGATTCTTACAGAAAACAAGTGGTTATAGATGGTGAAACCTGTTTGTTGGACATACTGGATACAGC
TGGACAAGAAGAGTACAGTGCCATGAGAGACCAATACATGAGGACAGGCGAAGGCTTCCTCTGTGTATTT
GCCATCAATAATAGCAAGTCATTTGCGGATATTAACCTCTACAGGGAGCAGATTAAGCGAGTAAAAGACT
CGGATGATGTACCTATGGTGCTAGTGGGAAACAAGTGTGATTTGCCAACAAGGACAGTTGATACAAAACA
AGCCCACGAACTGGCCAAGAGTTACGGGATTCCATTCATTGAAACCTCAGCCAAGACCAGACAGGGTGTT
GAAGATGCTTTTTACACACTGGTAAGAGAAATACGCCAGTACCGAATGAAAAAACTCAACAGCAGTGATG
ATGGGACTCAGGGTTGTATGGGATTGCCATGTGTGGTGATGTAAGTTTAAACGAATTCGGGCTCGGTACC
CGGGGATCCTCTAGAGTCGACCTGCAGGCATGCAAGCTGATTTGGCTGCTGCCACCGCTGAGCAAGGCCG
CTTCGAGCAGACATGATAAGATACATTGATGAGTTTGGACAAACCACAACTAGAATGCAGTGAAAAAAAT
GCTTTATTTGTGAAATTTGTGATGCTATTGCTTTATTTGTAACCATTATAAGCTGCAATAAACAAGTTAA
CAACAACAATTGCATTCATTTTATGTTTCAGGTTCAGGGGGAGATGTGGGAGGTTTTTTTAAGCAAGTAA
AACCTCTACAAATGTGGTAAAATCTTAATTAAGAATTCTAATATAACTTCGTATAGCATACATTATACGA
AGTTATGGATCCACTGTTGACAATTAATCATCGGCATAGTATATCGGCATAGTATAATACGACAAGGTGA
GGAACTAAACCCAGGAGGCAGATCATGATTGAACAAGATGGATTGCACGCAGGTTCTCCGGCCGCTTGGG
TGGAGAGGCTATTCGGCTATGACTGGGCACAACAGACAATCGGCTGCTCTGATGCCGCCGTGTTCCGGCT
GTCAGCGCAGGGGCGCCCGGTTCTTTTTGTCAAGACCGACCTGTCCGGTGCCCTGAATGAACTGCAGGAC
GAGGCAGCGCGGCTATCGTGGCTGGCCACGACGGGCGTTCCTTGCGCAGCTGTGCTCGACGTTGTCACTG
AAGCGGGAAGGGACTGGCTGCTATTGGGCGAAGTGCCGGGGCAGGATCTCCTGTCATCTCACCTTGCTCC
TGCCGAGAAAGTATCCATCATGGCTGATGCAATGCGGCGGCTGCATACGCTTGATCCGGCTACCTGCCCA
TTCGACCACCAAGCGAAACATCGCATCGAGCGAGCACGTACTCGGATGGAAGCCGGTCTTGTCGATCAGG
ATGATCTGGACGAAGAGCATCAGGGGCTCGCGCCAGCCGAACTGTTCGCCAGGCTCAAGGCGCGCATGCC
CGACGGCGAGGATCTCGTCGTGACCCATGGCGATGCCTGCTTGCCGAATATCATGGTGGAAAATGGCCGC
TTTTCTGGATTCATCGACTGTGGCCGGCTGGGTGTGGCGGACCGCTATCAGGACATAGCGTTGGCTACCC
GTGATATTGCTGAAGAGCTTGGCGGCGAATGGGCTGACCGCTTCCTCGTGCTTTACGGTATCGCCGCTCC
CGATTCGCAGCGCATCGCCTTCTATCGCCTTCTTGACGAGTTCTTCTGATTCGAAATGACCGACCAAGCG
ACGCCCAACCGGTATCAGCTCACTCAAAGGCGGTAATACGGTTATCCACAGAATCAGGGGATAACGCAGG
AAAGAACATGTGAGCAAAAGGCCAGCAAAAGGCCAGGAACCGTAAAAAGGCCGCGTTGCTGGCGTTTTTC
CATAGGCTCCGCCCCCCTGACGAGCATCACAAAAATCGACGCTCAAGTCAGAGGTGGCGAAACCCGACAG
GACTATAAAGATACCAGGCGTTTCCCCCTGGAAGCTCCCTCGTGCGCTCTCCTGTTCCGACCCTGCCGCT
TACCGGATACCTGTCCGCCTTTCTCCCTTCGGGAAGCGTGGCGCTTTCTCATAGCTCACGCTGTAGGTAT
CTCAGTTCGGTGTAGGTCGTTCGCTCCAAGCTGGGCTGTGTGCACGAACCCCCCGTTCAGCCCGACCGCT
GCGCCTTATCCGGTAACTATCGTCTTGAGTCCAACCCGGTAAGACACGACTTATCGCCACTGGCAGCAGC
CACTGGTAACAGGATTAGCAGAGCGAGGTATGTAGGCGGTGCTACAGAGTTCTTGAAGTGGTGGCCTAAC
TACGGCTACACTAGAAGGACAGTATTTGGTATCTGCGCTCTGCTGAAGCCAGTTACCTTCGGAAAAAGAG
TTGGTAGCTCTTGATCCGGCAAACAAACCACCGCTGGTAGCGGTGGTTTTTTTGTTTGCAAGCAGCAGAT
TACGCGCAGAAAAAAAGGATTTCAAGAAGATCCTTTGATCTTTTCTACGGGGTCTGACGCTCAGTGGAAC
GAAAACTCACGTTAAGGGATTTTGGTCATGAGATTATCAAAAAGGATCTTCACCTAGATCCTTTTATAGT
CCGGAATCGTCACACAAAAAACCAACACACAGATGTAATGAAAATAAAGATATTTTATTGCGGCCATCGT
GATGGCTAGAGTTTAGCCCTCCCACACATAACCAGAGGGCAGCAATTCACGAATCCCAACTGCCGTCGGC
TGTCCATCACTGTCCTTCACTATGGCTTTGATCCCAGGATGCAGATCGAGAAGCACCTGTCGGCACCGTC
CGCAGGGGCTCAAGATGCCCCTGTTCTCATTTCCGATCGCGACGATACAAGTCAGGTTGCCAGCTGCCGC
AGCAGCAGCAGTGCCCAGCACCACGAGTTCTGCACAAGGTCCCCCAGTAAAATGATATACATTGACACCA
GTGAAGATGCGGCCGTCGCTAGAGAGAGCTGCGCTGGCGACGCTGTAGTCTTCAGAGATGGGGATGCTGT
TGATTGTAGCCGTTGCTCTTTCAATGAGGGTGGATTCTTCTTGAGACAAAGGCTTGGCCATGGTGGCGCT
AGTGTCAGAAGAATCGAGCTTTTTGCAAAAGCCTAGGCCTCCAAAAAAGCCTCCTCACTACTTCTGGAAT
AGCTCAGAGGCCGAGGCGGCCTCGGCCTCTGCATAAATAAAAAAAATTAGTCAGCCATGGGGCGGAGAAT
GGGCGGAACTGGGCGGAGTTAGGGGCGGGATGGGCGGAGTTAGGGGCGGGACTATGGTTGCTGACTAATT
GAGATGCATGCTTTGCATACTTCTGCCTGCTGGGGAGCCTGGGGACTTTCCACACCTGGTTGCTGACTAA
TTGAGATGCATGCTTTGCATACTTCTGCCTGCTGGGGAGCCTGGGGACTTTCCACACCCTAACTGACACA
CATTCCACAGCTGGTTCTTTCCGCCTCAGAAGGTACCTAACCAAGTTCCTCTTTCAGAGGTTATTTCAGG
CCATGGTGCTGCGCAAGACGCGTTAATTAAGACGT
